Addgene plasmid #1833: pRET.IS.IRES-EGFP N1
Purpose: (Empty Backbone)
Depositing lab: Philip Leder. Depositing organization: Harvard Medical School. Publication: RET: a poly A-trap retrovirus vector for reversible disruption and expression monitoring of genes in living cells. Ishida Y, Leder P. Nucleic Acids Res 1999 Dec 15;27(24):e35. 10.1093/nar/27.24.e35 PubMed 10572187.
Backbone
  Vector backbone: pRET
  Vector type: Mammalian Expression, Retroviral, Cre/Lox
  Selectable markers: Neomycin (select with G418)
Growth in bacteria
  Bacterial resistance: Ampicillin, 100 μg/mL
  Growth temperature: 37°C
  Growth strain: DH5alpha
  Copy number: High Copy
Gene/Insert
  Gene/Insert name: None (alt names: retroviral RET construct; removable exon trap; short (weak) RNA pol II promoter for NEO expression)
  Cloning method: Restriction Enzyme
  Sequencing primers: 5′ na
Terms and licenses: Academic/Nonprofit Terms; Industry Terms: Not Available to Industry
Depositor comments: See scanned map. This is the original RET-EGFP vector. The highest virus titer that can be obtained with this construct is ~4x10^4 cfu/ml: the mRNA instability signal seems to block transcription of the virus genome at least to some extent. There are two versions, N1 and N2. Version N1 contains two XbaI sites and can be used for transfection after isolation of the XbaI-XbaI fragment. However, N1 contains an additional cryptic poly A signal between EGFP and GHpA, and its orientation is the same as that of virus transcription (from right to left in the figure). This means that N1 can not be used for the virus production: a full-length virus RNA is not produced efficiently. In contrast, N2 does not have such a cryptic poly A signal and is suitable for virus production. However, N2 contains an additional XbaI site between EGFP and GHpA, making it very difficult to isolate all the essential components of the vector on a single XbaI-XbaI fragment. Because of a weak NEO promoter, the number of G418-resistant colonies obtained after transfection (N1) or infection (N2) is fewer than that generated by other RET vectors with a strong NEO promoter. (Leder #C-1010)
How to cite: pRET.IS.IRES-EGFP N1 was a gift from Philip Leder (Addgene plasmid # 1833 ; http://n2t.net/addgene:1833 ; RRID:Addgene_1833)
