[The description below was written by a language model from this plasmid's Addgene catalogue record.]
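Description:
pRET.IS.IRES-EGFP N1 is an empty-backbone gene-trap vector built on the pRET retroviral backbone, described as the original EGFP version of the RET ("removable exon trap") poly A-trap system for reversible disruption and expression monitoring of genes in living mammalian cells. It is maintained in E. coli as a high-copy plasmid under ampicillin selection, and mammalian cells carrying the trap are selected with G418 through a neomycin resistance (NEO) cassette. No feature table or sequence annotation is provided, so the arrangement of parts is known only from the catalogue fields and depositor comments.

In a poly A-trap design, the resistance gene has its own promoter but depends on capturing a polyadenylation signal from a host gene downstream of the integration site, so stable NEO expression reports insertion into a gene. Here NEO is driven by a short, weak RNA polymerase II promoter, and the comments also mention an mRNA instability signal, presumably the "IS" of the name. An IRES-EGFP unit followed by a growth hormone poly A signal (GHpA) serves as the fluorescent reporter of trapped-gene expression. The Cre/Lox classification fits the removable, reversible nature of the trap, although the positions of the lox sites are not stated.

The N1 version has two XbaI sites that allow the essential components to be isolated as a single fragment for transfection. However, it carries a cryptic poly A signal between EGFP and GHpA, oriented with viral transcription, which prevents efficient production of full-length viral RNA, so N1 is unsuitable for virus production; the sister version N2 serves that purpose. Because of the weak NEO promoter, fewer G418-resistant colonies arise than with RET vectors that have a strong NEO promoter.
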