>Addgene plasmid #1833 | pRET.IS.IRES-EGFP N1 | addgene partial sequence | sequence record 17033 | EGFP-C 5'-CATGGTCCTGCTGGAGTTCGTG-3'
AGCTGTACAAGTAAAGCGCCAGCACAGTGGGTCGACGATAAAATAAAAGATTTTATTTAGTCTCCAGAAA
AAGGGGGGAATGAAAGACCCCACCTGTAGGTTTGGCAAGCTAGAGGGCCCTATTCTATAGTGTCACCTAA
ATGCTAGAGCTCGCTGATCAGCCTCGACTGTGCCTTCTAGTTGCCAGCCATCTGTTGTTTGCCCCTCCCC
CGTGCCTTCCTTGACCCTGGAAGGTGCCACTCCCACTGTCCTTTCCTAATAAAATGAGGAAATTGCATCG
CATTGTCTGAGTAGGTGTCATTCTATTCTGGGGGGTGGGGTGGGGCAGGACAGCAAGGGGGAGGATTGGG
AAGACAATAGCAGGCATGCTGGGGATGCGGTGGGCTCTATGGCTTCTGAGGCGGAAAGAACCAGGGGCTG
CATGACCAGGCTCAGCTAATAAAGGATCCCTGCAGTCGAGCAGTGTGGTTTTCAAGAGGAAGCAAAAAGC
CTCTCCACCCAGGCCTGGAATGTTTCCACCCAATGTCGAGCAGTGTGGTTTTGCAAGAGGAAGCAAAAAG
CCTCTCCACCCAGGCCTGGAATGTTTCCACCCAATG
